Addgene plasmid #103004: pUCmini-iCAP-PHP.B3
Purpose: non-standard AAV2 rep-AAV-PHP.B3 cap plasmid with AAV cap expression controlled by a tTA-TRE amplification system
Depositing lab: Viviana Gradinaru. Depositing organization: California Institute of Technology. Publication: Cre-dependent selection yields AAV variants for widespread gene transfer to the adult brain. Deverman BE, Pravdo PL, Simpson BP, Kumar SR, Chan KY, Banerjee A, Wu WL, Yang B, Huber N, Pasca SP, Gradinaru V. Nat Biotechnol. 2016 Feb;34(2):204-9. doi: 10.1038/nbt.3440. Epub 2016 Feb 1. PubMed 26829320.
Backbone
  Vector backbone: pUC57-mini
  Vector type: Mammalian Expression, AAV
Growth in bacteria
  Bacterial resistance: Ampicillin, 100 μg/mL
  Growth temperature: 37°C
  Growth strain: NEB Stable
  Copy number: Unknown
Gene/Insert
  Gene/Insert name: Synthetic construct isolate AAV-PHP.B3 VP1 gene (alt name: AAV-PHP.B3 Cap)
  Species: Synthetic
  Promoter: p41
  Cloning method: Gibson Cloning
  Sequencing primers: 5′ unknown
Terms and licenses: Academic/Nonprofit Terms; Industry Terms: Not Available to Industry
Depositor comments: Please note that this is a non-standard rep-cap construct. It uses a tTA-TRE amplification loop to increase Capsid expression and AAV production. We find that this system increases AAV titers 1.5-5 fold (Ben Deverman, Bryan Simpson and Paul Patterson, unpublished data). This is a tet-off system, so no dox or tet is needed to turn it on. It can be used like any other rep-cap plasmid. *This system should only present a problem if the rAAV genome to be packaged has a tet responsive element that directs expression of a protein that affected the health of the production cells. The introduction of an XbaI restriction site for ease of cloning introduces a K449R mutation, which does not have an overt effect on vector production or transduction.
How to cite: pUCmini-iCAP-PHP.B3 was a gift from Viviana Gradinaru (Addgene plasmid # 103004 ; http://n2t.net/addgene:103004 ; RRID:Addgene_103004)
