[The description below was written by a language model from this plasmid's Addgene catalogue record and pLannotate feature annotations shown in this document.]
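Description:
pUCmini-iCAP-PHP.B3 is an AAV packaging (rep-cap helper) plasmid built on the pUC57-mini backbone. It supplies the AAV2 replication proteins and the engineered AAV-PHP.B3 capsid in trans during recombinant AAV production in mammalian producer cells. It is propagated in E. coli through a high-copy ColE1/pUC origin and selected with ampicillin via the β-lactamase gene. Backbone remnants in the 8.5 kb sequence include a lacZα fragment, part of a multiple cloning site, and T7 and SP6 phage promoters. No ITRs are annotated, which fits its role as a helper rather than a packaged genome.

The payload departs from a standard rep-cap layout. The Rep78 open reading frame is followed by a tetracycline transactivator coding sequence with a VP16-derived activation domain and a bGH polyadenylation signal. The automated annotation labels this as an rtTA3 fragment, but the depositor describes it as tTA, a tet-off activator that needs no doxycycline. Because the plasmid is circular, this unit lies just upstream of an array of tet operator repeats (annotated as TRE-tight fragments) that precedes the VP1 capsid reading frame. The catalogue lists p41 as the cap promoter, although it is not annotated as a separate feature. The transactivator binds the TRE and boosts capsid expression, an amplification loop that the depositor reports raises AAV titres about 1.5- to 5-fold.

The cap gene is a synthetic PHP.B3 variant from a Cre-dependent capsid selection aimed at widespread gene transfer to the adult brain. It also carries a K449R change, introduced with an XbaI cloning site and reported to have no overt effect on production or transduction. The plasmid is used like any other rep-cap plasmid. The depositor's one caveat concerns rAAV genomes with a tet-responsive element driving a protein harmful to the producer cells.
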