Features (pLannotate 1.2.2; 21 found; start..end, strand, type, name):
     35..55      +  promoter       tight TRE promoter (fragment): Tet-responsive promoter PTight, consisting of seven tet operator sequences followed by the minimal CMV promoter
     72..92      +  promoter       tight TRE promoter (fragment): Tet-responsive promoter PTight, consisting of seven tet operator sequences followed by the minimal CMV promoter
    109..129     +  promoter       tight TRE promoter (fragment): Tet-responsive promoter PTight, consisting of seven tet operator sequences followed by the minimal CMV promoter
    146..166     +  promoter       tight TRE promoter (fragment): Tet-responsive promoter PTight, consisting of seven tet operator sequences followed by the minimal CMV promoter
    183..203     +  promoter       tight TRE promoter (fragment): Tet-responsive promoter PTight, consisting of seven tet operator sequences followed by the minimal CMV promoter
    220..240     +  promoter       tight TRE promoter (fragment): Tet-responsive promoter PTight, consisting of seven tet operator sequences followed by the minimal CMV promoter
    257..277     +  promoter       tight TRE promoter (fragment): Tet-responsive promoter PTight, consisting of seven tet operator sequences followed by the minimal CMV promoter
    294..314     +  promoter       tight TRE promoter (fragment): Tet-responsive promoter PTight, consisting of seven tet operator sequences followed by the minimal CMV promoter
    957..3185    +  CDS            VP1: CAPSD_AAV2S - Experimental evidence at protein level: Swiss-Prot protein existence level 1. Capsid protein self-assembles to form an icosahedral capsid with a T=1 symmetry, about 22 nm in diameter, and consisting of 60 copies of three size variants of the capsid protein VP1, VP2 and VP3 which differ in their N-terminus. The capsid encapsulates the genomic ssDNA. Binds to host cell heparan sulfate and uses host ITGA5-ITGB1 as coreceptor on the cell surface to provide virion attachment to target cell. This attachment induces virion internalization predominantly through clathrin-dependent endocyt
   3480..3508    -  misc_feature   MCS (fragment): pBluescript multiple cloning site
   3597..4185    -  rep_origin     ori: high-copy-number ColE1/pMB1/pBR322/pUC origin of replication
   4356..5216    -  CDS            AmpR: β-lactamase; bla; confers resistance to ampicillin, carbenicillin, and related antibiotics
   5217..5321    -  promoter       AmpR promoter: bla
   5366..5484    -  CDS            lacZα (fragment): LacZα fragment of β-galactosidase; lacZ fragment
   5492..5510    +  promoter       T7 promoter: promoter for bacteriophage T7 RNA polymerase
   5591..7453    +  CDS            Rep78: REP78_AAV2S - Experimental evidence at protein level: Swiss-Prot protein existence level 1. Plays an essential role in the initiation of viral DNA synthesis. Binds specifically to an inverted terminal repeat element (ITR) on the 3' and 5' ends of the viral DNA, where it cleaves a site specifically to generate a priming site for initiation of the synthesis of a complementary strand. Plays also a role as transcriptional regulator, DNA helicase and as key factors in site-specific integration of the viral genome. Regulates host PKA activity by interacting with host PRKX as a mechanism of interferi
   7494..8170    +  CDS            rtTA3 (fragment): reverse tetracycline transactivator 3 activates expression from Tet-responsive promoters in the presence of doxycycline
   8100..8210    +  CDS            VP48: 3 tandem repeats of the minimal activation domain of herpes simplex virus VP16 (Cheng et al., 2013)
   8249..8267    -  promoter       SP6 promoter: promoter for bacteriophage SP6 RNA polymerase
   8293..8517    +  polyA_signal   bGH poly(A) signal: bovine growth hormone polyadenylation signal
   8521..8542    +  promoter       SV40 promoter (fragment): SV40 enhancer and early promoter
>Addgene plasmid #103004 | pUCmini-iCAP-PHP.B3 | addgene full sequence | sequence record 259997 | Addgene NGS Result
GGCTCGAATCAAGCTATCAAGTGCCACCTGACGTCTCCCTATCAGTGATAGAGAAGTCGACACGTCTCGA
GCTCCCTATCAGTGATAGAGAAGGTACGTCTAGAACGTCTCCCTATCAGTGATAGAGAAGTCGACACGTC
TCGAGCTCCCTATCAGTGATAGAGAAGGTACGTCTAGAACGTCTCCCTATCAGTGATAGAGAAGTCGACA
CGTCTCGAGCTCCCTATCAGTGATAGAGAAGGTACGTCTAGAACGTCTCCCTATCAGTGATAGAGAAGTC
GACACGTCTCGAGCTCCCTATCAGTGATAGAGAAGGTACCCCCTATATAAGCAGAGAGATCTGTTCAAAT
TTGAACTGACTAAGCGGCTCCCGCCAGATTTTGGCAAGATTACTAAGCAGGAAGTCAAGGACTTTTTTGC
TTGGGCAAAGGTCAATCAGGTGCCGGTGACTCACGAGTTTAAAGTTCCCAGGGAATTGGCGGGAACTAAA
GGGGCGGAGAAATCTCTAAAACGCCCACTGGGTGACGTCACCAATACTAGCTATAAAAGTCTGGAGAAGC
GGGCCAGGCTCTCATTTGTTCCCGAGACGCCTCGCAGTTCAGACGTGACTGTTGATCCCGCTCCTCTGCG
ACCGCTAGCTTCGATCAACTACGCAGACAGGTACCAAAACAAGTGTTCTCGTCACGTGGGCATTAATCTG
ATTCTGTTTCCCTGCAGACAATGCGAGAGAATGAATCAGAACTCAAATATCTGCTTCACTCACGGACAGA
AAGACTGTTTAGAGTGCTTTCCCGTGTCAGAATCTCAACCCGTTTCTGTCGTCAAAAAGGCGTATCAGAA
ACTGTGCTACATTCATCATATCATGGGAAAGGTGCCAGACGCTTGCACTGCCTGCGATCTGGTCAATGTG
GATTTGGATGACTGCATCTTTGAACAATAAATGACTTAAGCCAGGTATGGCTGCCGATGGTTATCTTCCA
GATTGGCTCGAGGACAACCTTAGTGAAGGAATTCGCGAGTGGTGGGCTTTGAAACCTGGAGCCCCTCAAC
CCAAGGCAAATCAACAACATCAAGACAACGCTAGAGGTCTTGTGCTTCCGGGTTACAAATACCTTGGACC
CGGCAACGGACTCGACAAGGGGGAGCCGGTCAACGCAGCAGACGCGGCGGCCCTCGAGCACGACAAAGCC
TACGACCAGCAGCTCAAGGCCGGAGACAACCCGTACCTCAAGTACAACCACGCCGACGCCGAGTTCCAGG
AGCGGCTCAAAGAAGATACGTCTTTTGGGGGCAACCTCGGGCGAGCAGTCTTCCAGGCCAAAAAGAGGCT
TCTTGAACCTCTTGGTCTGGTTGAGGAAGCGGCTAAGACGGCTCCTGGAAAGAAGAGGCCTGTAGAGCAG
TCTCCTCAGGAACCGGACTCCTCCGCGGGTATTGGCAAATCGGGTGCACAGCCCGCTAAAAAGAGACTCA
ATTTCGGTCAGACTGGCGACACAGAGTCAGTCCCAGACCCTCAACCAATCGGAGAACCTCCCGCAGCCCC
CTCAGGTGTGGGATCTCTTACAATGGCTTCAGGTGGTGGCGCACCAGTGGCAGACAATAACGAAGGTGCC
GATGGAGTGGGTAGTTCCTCGGGAAATTGGCATTGCGATTCCCAATGGCTGGGGGACAGAGTCATCACCA
CCAGCACCCGAACCTGGGCCCTGCCCACCTACAACAATCACCTCTACAAGCAAATCTCCAACAGCACATC
TGGAGGATCTTCAAATGACAACGCCTACTTCGGCTACAGCACCCCCTGGGGGTATTTTGACTTCAACAGA
TTCCACTGCCACTTCTCACCACGTGACTGGCAGCGACTCATCAACAACAACTGGGGATTCCGGCCTAAGC
GACTCAACTTCAAGCTCTTTAACATTCAGGTCAAAGAGGTTACGGACAACAATGGAGTCAAGACCATCGC
CAATAACCTTACCAGCACGGTCCAGGTCTTCACGGACTCAGACTATCAGCTCCCGTACGTGCTCGGGTCG
GCTCACGAGGGCTGCCTCCCGCCGTTCCCAGCGGACGTTTTCATGATTCCTCAGTACGGGTATCTGACGC
TTAATGATGGAAGCCAGGCCGTGGGTCGTTCGTCCTTTTACTGCCTGGAATATTTCCCGTCGCAAATGCT
AAGAACGGGTAACAACTTCCAGTTCAGCTACGAGTTTGAGAACGTACCTTTCCATAGCAGCTACGCTCAC
AGCCAAAGCCTGGACCGACTAATGAATCCACTCATCGACCAATACTTGTACTATCTCTCTAGAACTATTA
ACGGTTCTGGACAGAATCAACAAACGCTAAAATTCAGTGTGGCCGGACCCAGCAACATGGCTGTCCAGGG
AAGAAACTACATACCTGGACCCAGCTACCGACAACAACGTGTCTCAACCACTGTGACTCAAAACAACAAC
AGCGAATTTGCTTGGCCTGGAGCTTCTTCTTGGGCTCTCAATGGACGTAATAGCTTGATGAATCCTGGAC
CTGCTATGGCCTCTCACAAAGAAGGAGAGGACCGTTTCTTTCCTTTGTCTGGATCTTTAATTTTTGGCAA
ACAAGGTACTGGCAGAGACAACGTGGATGCGGACAAAGTCATGATAACCAACGAAGAAGAAATTAAAACT
ACTAACCCGGTAGCAACGGAGTCCTATGGACAAGTGGCCACAAACCACCAGAGTGCCCAATTTACGTTGA
CGACGCCTAAGGCACAGGCGCAGACCGGTTGGGTTCAAAACCAAGGAATACTTCCGGGTATGGTTTGGCA
GGACAGAGATGTGTACCTGCAAGGACCCATTTGGGCCAAAATTCCTCACACGGACGGCAACTTTCACCCT
TCTCCGCTGATGGGAGGGTTTGGAATGAAGCACCCGCCTCCTCAGATCCTCATCAAAAACACACCTGTAC
CTGCGGATCCTCCAACGGCCTTCAACAAGGACAAGCTGAACTCTTTCATCACCCAGTATTCTACTGGTCA
AGTCAGCGTGGAGATCGAGTGGGAGCTGCAGAAGGAAAACAGCAAGCGCTGGAACCCGGAGATCCAGTAC
ACTTCCAACTATTACAAGTCTAATAATGTTGAATTTGCTGTTAATACTGAAGGTGTATATAGTGAACCCC
GCCCCATTGGCACCAGATACCTGACTCGTAATCTGTAAGTCGACTTGCTTGTTAATCAATAAACCGTTTA
ATTCGTTTCAGTTGAACTTTGGTCTCTGCGAAGGGCAATTCGTTTAAACCTGCAGGACTAGAGGTCCTGT
ATTAGAGGTCACGTGAGTGTTTTGCGACATTTTGCGACACCATGTGGTCACGCTGGGTATTTAAGCCCGA
GTGAGCACGCAGGGTCTCCATTTTGAAGCGGGAGGTTTGAACGCGCAGCCGCCAAGCCGAATTCTGCAGA
TATCACATGTCCTAGGAACTATCGATCCATCACACTGGCGGCCGCTCGACTAGAGCGGCCGCCACCGCGG
TGGAGCTCCAGCTTTTGCGGACCGAATCGGAAAGAACATGTGAGCAAAAGGCCAGCAAAAGGCCAGGAAC
CGTAAAAAGGCCGCGTTGCTGGCGTTTTTCCATAGGCTCCGCCCCCCTGACGAGCATCACAAAAATCGAC
GCTCAAGTCAGAGGTGGCGAAACCCGACAGGACTATAAAGATACCAGGCGTTTCCCCCTGGAAGCTCCCT
CGTGCGCTCTCCTGTTCCGACCCTGCCGCTTACCGGATACCTGTCCGCCTTTCTCCCTTCGGGAAGCGTG
GCGCTTTCTCATAGCTCACGCTGTAGGTATCTCAGTTCGGTGTAGGTCGTTCGCTCCAAGCTGGGCTGTG
TGCACGAACCCCCCGTTCAGCCCGACCGCTGCGCCTTATCCGGTAACTATCGTCTTGAGTCCAACCCGGT
AAGACACGACTTATCGCCACTGGCAGCAGCCACTGGTAACAGGATTAGCAGAGCGAGGTATGTAGGCGGT
GCTACAGAGTTCTTGAAGTGGTGGCCTAACTACGGCTACACTAGAAGAACAGTATTTGGTATCTGCGCTC
TGCTGAAGCCAGTTACCTTCGGAAAAAGAGTTGGTAGCTCTTGATCCGGCAAACAAACCACCGCTGGTAG
CGGTGGTTTTTTTGTTTGCAAGCAGCAGATTACGCGCAGAAAAAAAGGATCTCAAGAAGATCCTTTGATC
TTTTCTACGGGGTCTGACGCTCAGTGGAACGAAAACTCACGTTAAGGGATTTTGGTCATGAGATTATCAA
AAAGGATCTTCACCTAGATCCTTTTAAATTAAAAATGAAGTTTTAAATCAATCTAAAGTATATATGAGTA
AACTTGGTCTGACAGTTACCAATGCTTAATCAGTGAGGCACCTATCTCAGCGATCTGTCTATTTCGTTCA
TCCATAGTTGCCTGACTCCCCGTCGTGTAGATAACTACGATACGGGAGGGCTTACCATCTGGCCCCAGTG
CTGCAATGATACCGCGAGACCCACGCTCACCGGCTCCAGATTTATCAGCAATAAACCAGCCAGCCGGAAG
GGCCGAGCGCAGAAGTGGTCCTGCAACTTTATCCGCCTCCATCCAGTCTATTAATTGTTGCCGGGAAGCT
AGAGTAAGTAGTTCGCCAGTTAATAGTTTGCGCAACGTTGTTGCCATTGCTACAGGCATCGTGGTGTCAC
GCTCGTCGTTTGGTATGGCTTCATTCAGCTCCGGTTCCCAACGATCAAGGCGAGTTACATGATCCCCCAT
GTTGTGCAAAAAAGCGGTTAGCTCCTTCGGTCCTCCGATCGTTGTCAGAAGTAAGTTGGCCGCAGTGTTA
TCACTCATGGTTATGGCAGCACTGCATAATTCTCTTACTGTCATGCCATCCGTAAGATGCTTTTCTGTGA
CTGGTGAGTACTCAACCAAGTCATTCTGAGAATAGTGTATGCGGCGACCGAGTTGCTCTTGCCCGGCGTC
AATACGGGATAATACCGCGCCACATAGCAGAACTTTAAAAGTGCTCATCATTGGAAAACGTTCTTCGGGG
CGAAAACTCTCAAGGATCTTACCGCTGTTGAGATCCAGTTCGATGTAACCCACTCGTGCACCCAACTGAT
CTTCAGCATCTTTTACTTTCACCAGCGTTTCTGGGTGAGCAAAAACAGGAAGGCAAAATGCCGCAAAAAA
GGGAATAAGGGCGACACGGAAATGTTGAATACTCATACTCTTCCTTTTTCAATATTATTGAAGCATTTAT
CAGGGTTATTGTCTCATGAGCGGATACATATTTGAATGTATTTAGAAAAATAAACAAATAGGGGTTCCGC
GCACATTTCCCCGAAAAGTGCCACCTGACGTCCCAATGATACGCGTCGGTGCGGGCCTCTTCGCTATTAC
GCCAGCTGGCGAAAGGGGGATGTGCTGCAAGGCGATTAAGTTGGGTAACGCCAGGGTTTTCCCAGTCACG
ACGTTGTAAAACGACGGCCAGTGAGCGCGCGTAATACGACTCACTATAGGGCGAATTGGGTACATCGACG
GTATCGGGGGAGCTCGCAGGGTCTCCATTTTGAAGCGGGAGGTTTGAACGCGCAGCCGCCATGCCGGGGT
TTTACGAGATTGTGATTAAGGTCCCCAGCGACCTTGACGAGCATCTGCCCGGCATTTCTGACAGCTTTGT
GAACTGGGTGGCCGAGAAGGAATGGGAGTTGCCGCCAGATTCTGACATGGATCTGAATCTGATTGAGCAG
GCACCCCTGACCGTGGCCGAGAAGCTGCAGCGCGACTTTCTGACGGAATGGCGCCGTGTGAGTAAGGCCC
CGGAGGCTCTTTTCTTTGTGCAATTTGAGAAGGGAGAGAGCTACTTCCACATGCACGTGCTCGTGGAAAC
CACCGGGGTGAAATCCATGGTTTTGGGACGTTTCCTGAGTCAGATTCGCGAAAAACTGATTCAGAGAATT
TACCGCGGGATCGAGCCGACTTTGCCAAACTGGTTCGCGGTCACAAAGACCAGAAATGGCGCCGGAGGCG
GGAACAAGGTGGTGGATGAGTGCTACATCCCCAATTACTTGCTCCCCAAAACCCAGCCTGAGCTCCAGTG
GGCGTGGACTAATATGGAACAGTATTTAAGCGCCTGTTTGAATCTCACGGAGCGTAAACGGTTGGTGGCG
CAGCATCTGACGCACGTGTCGCAGACGCAGGAGCAGAACAAAGAGAATCAGAATCCCAATTCTGATGCGC
CGGTGATCAGATCAAAAACTTCAGCCAGGTACATGGAGCTGGTCGGGTGGCTCGTGGACAAGGGGATTAC
CTCGGAGAAGCAGTGGATCCAGGAGGACCAGGCCTCATACATCTCCTTCAATGCGGCCTCCAACTCGCGG
TCCCAAATCAAGGCTGCCTTGGACAATGCGGGAAAGATTATGAGCCTGACTAAAACCGCCCCCGACTACC
TGGTGGGCCAGCAGCCCGTGGAGGACATTTCCAGCAATCGGATTTATAAAATTTTGGAACTAAACGGGTA
CGATCCCCAATATGCGGCTTCCGTCTTTCTGGGATGGGCCACGAAAAAGTTCGGCAAGAGGAACACCATC
TGGCTGTTTGGGCCTGCAACTACCGGGAAGACCAACATCGCGGAGGCCATAGCCCACACTGTGCCCTTCT
ACGGGTGCGTAAACTGGACCAATGAGAACTTTCCCTTCAACGACTGTGTGGACAAGATGGTGATCTGGTG
GGAGGAGGGGAAGATGACCGCCAAGGTCGTGGAGTCGGCCAAAGCCATTCTCGGAGGAAGCAAGGTGCGC
GTGGACCAGAAATGCAAGTCCTCGGCCCAGATAGACCCGACTCCCGTGATCGTCACCTCCAACACCAATA
TGTGCGCCGTGATTGACGGGAACTCAACGACCTTCGAACACCAGCAGCCGTTGCAAGACCGGATGTTCAA
ATTTGAACTCACCCGCCGTCTGGATCATGACTTTGGGAAGGTCACCAAGCAGGAAGTCAAAGACTTTTTC
CGGTGGGCAAAGGATCACGTGGTTGAGGTGGAGCATGAATTCTACGTCAAAAAGGGTGGAGCCAAGAAAA
GACCCGCCCCCAGTGACGCAGATATAAGTGAGCCCAAACGGGTGCGCGAGTCAGTTGCGCAGCCATCGAC
GTCAGACGCGGAAGCTTCGATCAACTACGCGGACAGGTACCAAAACAAATGTTCTCGTCACGTGGGCATG
AATCTGATGCTGTTTCCCTGCAGACAATGCGAGAGACTGAATCAGAATTCAAATATCTGCTTCACTCACG
GTGTCAAAGACTGTTTAGAGTGCTTTCCCGTGTCAGAATCTCAACCCGTTTCTGTCGTCAAAAAGGCGTA
TCAGAAACTGTGCTACATTCATCACATCATGGGAAAGGTGCCAGACGCTTGCACTGCTTGCGACCTGGTC
AATGTGGACTTGGATGACTGTGTTTCTGAACAATAAATGACTTAAACCAGGTATGAGTCGGCTGGATAAA
TCTAAAGTCATAAACGGCGCTCTGGAATTACTCAATGAAGTCGGTATCGAAGGCCTGACGACAAGGAAAC
TCGCTCAAAAGCTGGGAGTTGAGCAGCCTACCCTGTACTGGCACGTGAAGAACAAGCGGGCCCTGCTCGA
TGCCCTGGCCATCGAGATGCTGGACAGGCATCATACCCACTTCTGCCCCCTGGAAGGCGAGTCATGGCAA
GACTTTCTGCGGAACAACGCCAAGTCATTCCGCTGTGCTCTCCTCTCACATCGCGACGGGGCTAAAGTGC
ATCTCGGCACCCGCCCAACAGAGAAACAGTACGAAACCCTGGAAAATCAGCTCGCGTTCCTGTGTCAGCA
AGGCTTCTCCCTGGAGAACGCACTGTACGCTCTGTCCGCCGTGGGCCACTTTACACTGGGCTGCGTATTG
GAGGAACAGGAGCATCAAGTAGCAAAAGAGGAAAGAGAGACACCTACCACCGATTCTATGCCCCCACTTC
TGAGACAAGCAATTGAGCTGTTCGACCGGCAGGGAGCCGAACCTGCCTTCCTTTTCGGCCTGGAACTAAT
CATATGTGGCCTGGAGAAACAGCTAAAGTGCGAAAGCGGCGGGCCGGCCGACGCCCTTGACGATTTTGAC
TTAGACATGCTCCCAGCCGATGCCCTTGACGACTTTGACCTTGATATGCTGCCTGCTGACGCTCTTGACG
ATTTTGACCTTGACATGCTCCCCGGGTAAATGCATGAATTCGATCTAGAGGGCCCTATTCTATAGTGTCA
CCTAAATGCTAGAGCTCGCTGATCAGCCTCGACTGTGCCTTCTAGTTGCCAGCCATCTGTTGTTTGCCCC
TCCCCCGTGCCTTCCTTGACCCTGGAAGGTGCCACTCCCACTGTCCTTTCCTAATAAAATGAGGAAATTG
CATCGCATTGTCTGAGTAGGTGTCATTCTATTCTGGGGGGTGGGGTGGGGCAGGACAGCAAGGGGGAGGA
TTGGGAAGACAATAGCAGGCATGCTGGGGATGCGGTGGGCTCTATGGCTTCTGAGGCGGAAAGAACCAGC
TGG
